Addgene plasmid #81230: pBS-mitfa
Purpose: Cloning of zebrafish mitfa gene
Depositing lab: James Lister & David Raible. Depositing organization: University of Washington. Publication: nacre encodes a zebrafish microphthalmia-related protein that regulates neural-crest-derived pigment cell fate. Lister JA, Robertson CP, Lepage T, Johnson SL, Raible DW. Development. 1999 Sep;126(17):3757-67. PubMed 10433906.
Backbone
  Vector backbone: pBluescript SK(-)
  Vector type: Bacterial Expression
Growth in bacteria
  Bacterial resistance: Ampicillin, 100 μg/mL
  Growth temperature: 37°C
  Growth strain: DH5alpha
  Copy number: High Copy
Gene/Insert
  Gene/Insert name: mitfa
  Species: D. rerio (zebrafish)
  Entrez Gene: mitfa (a.k.a. nacre, z3A.1)
  Promoter: T3
  Cloning method: Unknown
  Sequencing primers: 5′ T3; 3′ T7
Terms and licenses: Academic/Nonprofit Terms; Industry Terms: Not Available to Industry
How to cite: pBS-mitfa was a gift from James Lister & David Raible (Addgene plasmid # 81230 ; http://n2t.net/addgene:81230 ; RRID:Addgene_81230)
