[The description below was written by a language model from this plasmid's Addgene catalogue record and pLannotate feature annotations shown in this document.]
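Description:
pBS-mitfa is a 4,534 bp cloning plasmid that carries the zebrafish (Danio rerio) mitfa gene, also known as nacre, in the pBluescript SK(-) phagemid backbone. It is maintained in E. coli at high copy number through the ColE1/pUC-type origin and is selected with ampicillin via the β-lactamase gene and its native promoter. An f1 bacteriophage origin is also present, which in phagemids of this family allows rescue of single-stranded DNA with helper phage. The insert sits within the pBluescript multiple cloning site, splitting it into two fragments and interrupting the lacZα region. The upstream lac promoter, lac operator and CAP binding site remain as backbone remnants.

The insert is annotated by similarity to human MITF, a basic helix-loop-helix transcription factor that binds M-box and E-box motifs and drives melanocyte genes such as tyrosinase. This match reflects homology, since the catalogue identifies the sequence as the zebrafish orthologue. The coding region lies on the minus strand, in the same orientation as the flanking T3 promoter, so T3 RNA polymerase should produce sense transcripts. The T7 promoter on the opposite side reads toward the 3′ end of the insert and should give antisense RNA. This is the usual arrangement for making in vitro transcripts such as riboprobes, although the record states the purpose only as cloning of the mitfa gene. Although it is catalogued as a bacterial expression vector, no tags, fusion partners or eukaryotic regulatory elements are annotated, and the cloning method is unknown. The annotated coding match spans only part of the region between the cloning-site fragments, which suggests flanking untranslated cDNA sequence, though the record does not specify this.
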