Features (pLannotate 1.2.2; 14 found; start..end, strand, type, name):
      7..435     +  rep_origin     f1 ori (sequence partly withheld): f1 bacteriophage origin of replication; arrow indicates direction of (+) strand synthesis
    466..623     -  CDS            lacZα (fragment): LacZα fragment of β-galactosidase; lacZ fragment
    626..644     +  promoter       T7 promoter: promoter for bacteriophage T7 RNA polymerase
    653..673     -  misc_feature   MCS (fragment): pBluescript multiple cloning site
    953..2158    -  CDS            MITF (fragment): MITF_HUMAN - Also known as BHLHE32. Experimental evidence at protein level: Swiss-Prot protein existence level 1. Transcription factor that regulates the expression of genes with essential roles in cell differentiation, proliferation and survival. Binds to M-boxes (5'-TCATGTG-3') and symmetrical DNA sequences (E-boxes) (5'-CACGTG-3') found in the promoters of target genes, such as BCL2 and tyrosinase (TYR). Plays an important role in melanocyte development by regulating the expression of tyrosinase (TYR) and tyrosinase-related protein 1 (TYRP1). Plays a critical role in the differentiation of
   2276..2336    -  misc_feature   MCS (fragment): pBluescript multiple cloning site
   2349..2367    -  promoter       T3 promoter: promoter for bacteriophage T3 RNA polymerase
   2412..2428    -  protein_bind   lac operator: The lac repressor binds to the lac operator to inhibit transcription in E. coli. This inhibition can be relieved by adding lactose or isopropyl-β-D-thiogalactopyranoside (IPTG). lac repressor encoded by lacI
   2436..2466    -  promoter       lac promoter: promoter for the E. coli lac operon
   2481..2502    -  protein_bind   CAP binding site: CAP binding activates transcription in the presence of cAMP. E. coli catabolite activator protein
   2515..2607    -  CDS            lacI (fragment): lac repressor; lacI; The lac repressor binds to the lac operator to inhibit transcription in E. coli. This inhibition can be relieved by adding lactose or isopropyl-β-D-thiogalactopyranoside (IPTG).
   2790..3378    -  rep_origin     ori: high-copy-number ColE1/pMB1/pBR322/pUC origin of replication
   3549..4409    -  CDS            AmpR: β-lactamase; bla; confers resistance to ampicillin, carbenicillin, and related antibiotics
   4410..4514    -  promoter       AmpR promoter: bla
>Addgene plasmid #81230 | pBS-mitfa | depositor full sequence | sequence record 154507 | pBS-mitfa sequence 4534 bps
CACCTG
[124 nt withheld, positions 7-130]
C
[91 nt withheld, positions 132-222]
A
[49 nt withheld, positions 224-272]
CCTTTGACGTTGGAGTCCACGTTCTTT
[37 nt withheld, positions 300-336]
ACCCTATCTCGGTCTATTCTTTTGATTTATAAGGGATTTTGCCGATTTCGGCCTATTGGTTAAAAAATGA
GCTGATTTAACAAAAATTTAACGCGAATTTTAACAAAATATTAACGCTTACAATTTCCATTCGCCATTCA
GGCTGCGCAACTGTTGGGAAGGGCGATCGGTGCGGGCCTCTTCGCTATTACGCCAGCTGGCGAAAGGGGG
ATGTGCTGCAAGGCGATTAAGTTGGGTAACGCCAGGGTTTTCCCAGTCACGACGTTGTAAAACGACGGCC
AGTGAATTGTAATACGACTCACTATAGGGCGAATTGGGTACCGGGCCCCCCCTCGAGTTTTTTTTTTTTT
TTTTTATTCAAGCTCCTCTTTATATCATCCGCGAGAATCCTTCAAAAATCAACTAATTGTTTACACGTTT
TCATTCTTGACTAGACTCTGACATGATAAATGAAAAAATATATACACAAGCACACTAAATATTCTGAAAT
ACAAGATTAATACTTTACGAAATTGCGCTCTTCATGATCTGGATGTAACACTGGTACTTACAAGACACAC
ACACACACAAATCTAATTGTCTAACTTTGGTTCATGAAATTTAGTTGGCATTGCTAACAGCCATTGTCAT
GTTCGTCCATACTGCTGCTGCCGCTACTGTTGGAAGGTACTGGGGATCCGGAGGACAACAGCGGGTCGCT
GCTGCCCACCGGAGACAGGGTGTTGTCCATAAGCATGTCCTCCAGCTTGGTGGAGGCCTTGTTTGGGCTG
TCGTAGACCCCCGGCTCGCCGTCCTCCGTGGGACTGTCATTGTAGCTGATGGTGCCGTTGTTGAGGTCCA
GAGTGGTAGGACGGGACATGTCAGGACTGGGAAGGTGTGGGTACAAATTGGATGTGCAGTCCCCCATCCC
AGGCTCTTGTTTTATTGCTCGAGCCACTAACTCAGCGGAATAAAGGCTGGAAGAAGCTACAACGGTGAGT
CCATGAGCACGGGCTTGCATTTCAAGTTCCTGAATACGGAGCAGGAGATGTCTGTTTGCGTGTTCTAGTC
TCTTCTGTCTGTTTTCCAGCTCTTTTGCTTTCTGCTGCTCTTTCTGCAATTTCCTAATGTAATCCACTGA
TGCTTTCAGGATGGTGCCTTTATTCCACCTCATGTCTGGATCATTTGACTTGGGAATTAAAGTCCCCAGC
TCCTTAATTCTGTCATTGATATTAAACCGCCTTCTTCGTTCAATGAGGTTGTGGTTGTCCTTCTTTTGTC
TCTCTTTTGCCAGGGCTCTGACTTCTGCTTCTACTGGAAAGCCATCAGGTCTTTGATAAGAGTCAAACTT
GCCACATGGTCCAGCTTTGTCCATAATGTGCATCATGCCCGGAGATGGAGTAACGGATAATTCCCTTTTG
ACGGCCGGCAGGCTTGAGGGGCAGGAGTTACTGATGGAAACTCCAGCTGGAGGAAGAGCATGATTGCTGT
ACATGTCCAGCAGGTTTGCTGAAACTGGAATCGTGTTTGTCATTTGAAGTCCTGCATCCATGAACCCAAG
AATGTCATCACTGTAGCTTGATTCCAAACTTATAATGTCTTCAATTACATCGTCCATCTCTTTCTCACAG
TTGAGGGTGAGAAGGGCCATAGGGCTGTTGGGAGCGCTGGCTCCGGGTCCCGGGGTCATGCCGTGCTCGG
CGGGCTGGCTGGGGCCGGGCCCTGTGCTGGCCTGTGGGCTCAGCTTGGCTCCCAGTGCACTGGACAGGTA
GTGCTTCACCTGCTGCCTCTGGCTCTGCTGGATGTGGTACTTCGAGGGGGTTTCCAGGTGGGTCTGAACC
TGGTAGTGACTGTACTCGAGCATCTCCAACATGTTCAACTATGTGTTAGCTTCAAAAAAGTATTCCCTTT
GTGAATTTAGGTGATGTGCAAGAACTGACCAGTCGTCTTGGCCTCGTGCCGAATTCCTGCAGCCCGGGGG
ATCCACTAGTTCTAGAGCGGCCGCCACCGCGGTGGAGCTCCAGCTTTTGTTCCCTTTAGTGAGGGTTAAT
TTCGAGCTTGGCGTAATCATGGTCATAGCTGTTTCCTGTGTGAAATTGTTATCCGCTCACAATTCCACAC
AACATACGAGCCGGAAGCATAAAGTGTAAAGCCTGGGGTGCCTAATGAGTGAGCTAACTCACATTAATTG
CGTTGCGCTCACTGCCCGCTTTCCAGTCGGGAAACCTGTCGTGCCAGCTGCATTAATGAATCGGCCAACG
CGCGGGGAGAGGCGGTTTGCGTATTGGGCGCTCTTCCGCTTCCTCGCTCACTGACTCGCTGCGCTCGGTC
GTTCGGCTGCGGCGAGCGGTATCAGCTCACTCAAAGGCGGTAATACGGTTATCCACAGAATCAGGGGATA
ACGCAGGAAAGAACATGTGAGCAAAAGGCCAGCAAAAGGCCAGGAACCGTAAAAAGGCCGCGTTGCTGGC
GTTTTTCCATAGGCTCCGCCCCCCTGACGAGCATCACAAAAATCGACGCTCAAGTCAGAGGTGGCGAAAC
CCGACAGGACTATAAAGATACCAGGCGTTTCCCCCTGGAAGCTCCCTCGTGCGCTCTCCTGTTCCGACCC
TGCCGCTTACCGGATACCTGTCCGCCTTTCTCCCTTCGGGAAGCGTGGCGCTTTCTCATAGCTCACGCTG
TAGGTATCTCAGTTCGGTGTAGGTCGTTCGCTCCAAGCTGGGCTGTGTGCACGAACCCCCCGTTCAGCCC
GACCGCTGCGCCTTATCCGGTAACTATCGTCTTGAGTCCAACCCGGTAAGACACGACTTATCGCCACTGG
CAGCAGCCACTGGTAACAGGATTAGCAGAGCGAGGTATGTAGGCGGTGCTACAGAGTTCTTGAAGTGGTG
GCCTAACTACGGCTACACTAGAAGGACAGTATTTGGTATCTGCGCTCTGCTGAAGCCAGTTACCTTCGGA
AAAAGAGTTGGTAGCTCTTGATCCGGCAAACAAACCACCGCTGGTAGCGGTGGTTTTTTTGTTTGCAAGC
AGCAGATTACGCGCAGAAAAAAAGGATCTCAAGAAGATCCTTTGATCTTTTCTACGGGGTCTGACGCTCA
GTGGAACGAAAACTCACGTTAAGGGATTTTGGTCATGAGATTATCAAAAAGGATCTTCACCTAGATCCTT
TTAAATTAAAAATGAAGTTTTAAATCAATCTAAAGTATATATGAGTAAACTTGGTCTGACAGTTACCAAT
GCTTAATCAGTGAGGCACCTATCTCAGCGATCTGTCTATTTCGTTCATCCATAGTTGCCTGACTCCCCGT
CGTGTAGATAACTACGATACGGGAGGGCTTACCATCTGGCCCCAGTGCTGCAATGATACCGCGAGACCCA
CGCTCACCGGCTCCAGATTTATCAGCAATAAACCAGCCAGCCGGAAGGGCCGAGCGCAGAAGTGGTCCTG
CAACTTTATCCGCCTCCATCCAGTCTATTAATTGTTGCCGGGAAGCTAGAGTAAGTAGTTCGCCAGTTAA
TAGTTTGCGCAACGTTGTTGCCATTGCTACAGGCATCGTGGTGTCACGCTCGTCGTTTGGTATGGCTTCA
TTCAGCTCCGGTTCCCAACGATCAAGGCGAGTTACATGATCCCCCATGTTGTGCAAAAAAGCGGTTAGCT
CCTTCGGTCCTCCGATCGTTGTCAGAAGTAAGTTGGCCGCAGTGTTATCACTCATGGTTATGGCAGCACT
GCATAATTCTCTTACTGTCATGCCATCCGTAAGATGCTTTTCTGTGACTGGTGAGTACTCAACCAAGTCA
TTCTGAGAATAGTGTATGCGGCGACCGAGTTGCTCTTGCCCGGCGTCAATACGGGATAATACCGCGCCAC
ATAGCAGAACTTTAAAAGTGCTCATCATTGGAAAACGTTCTTCGGGGCGAAAACTCTCAAGGATCTTACC
GCTGTTGAGATCCAGTTCGATGTAACCCACTCGTGCACCCAACTGATCTTCAGCATCTTTTACTTTCACC
AGCGTTTCTGGGTGAGCAAAAACAGGAAGGCAAAATGCCGCAAAAAAGGGAATAAGGGCGACACGGAAAT
GTTGAATACTCATACTCTTCCTTTTTCAATATTATTGAAGCATTTATCAGGGTTATTGTCTCATGAGCGG
ATACATATTTGAATGTATTTAGAAAAATAAACAAATAGGGGTTCCGCGCACATTTCCCCGAAAAGTGC
