>Addgene plasmid #81230 | pBS-mitfa | addgene partial sequence | sequence record 156804 | M13pUC-Rev 5'-AGCGGATAACAATTTCACACAGG-3'
TGACCATGATTACGCCAAGCTCGAAATTAACCCTCACTAAAGGGAACAAAAGCTGGAGCTCCACCGCGGT
GGCGGCCGCTCTAGAACTAGTGGATCCCCCGGGCTGCAGGAATTCGGCACGAGGCCAAGACGACTGGTCA
GTTCTTGCACATCACCTAAATTCACAAAGGGAATACTTTTTTGAAGCTAACACATAGTTGAACATGTTGG
AGATGCTCGAGTACAGTCACTACCAGGTTCAGACCCACCTGGAAACCCCCTCGAAGTACCACATCCAGCA
GAGCCAGAGGCAGCAGGTGAAGCACTACCTGTCCAGTGCACTGGGAGCCAAGCTGAGCCCACAGGCCAGC
ACAGGGCCCGGCCCCAGCCAGCCCGCCGAGCACGGCATGACCCCGGGACCCGGAGCCAGCGCTCCCAACA
GCCCTATGGCCCTTCTCACCCTCAACTGTGAGAAAGAGATGGACGATGTAATTGAAGACATTATAAGTTT
GGAATCAAGCTACAGTGATGACATTCTTGGGTTCATGGATGCAGGACTTCAAATGACAAACACGATTCCA
GTTTCAGCAAACCTGCTGGACATGTACAGCAATCATGCTCTTCCTCCAGCTGGAGTTTCCATCAGTAACT
CCTGCCCCTCAAGCCTGCCGGCCGTCAAAAGGGAATTATCCGTTACTCCATCTCCGGGCATGATGCACAT
AATGGACAAAGCTGGACCATGTGGCAAGTTTGACTCTTATCAAAGACCTGATGGCTTTCCAGTAGAAGCA
GAAGTCAGAGCCCTGGCAAAAGAGAGACAAAAGAAGGACAACCACAACCTCATTGAACGAAGAAGGCGGT
TTAATATCAATGACAGAATTAAGGAGCTGGGGACTTTAATTCCCAAGTCAAATGATCCAGACATGAGGTG
GAATAAAGGCACCATCCTGAAAGCATCAGTGGATTACATTAGGAAATTG
