>Addgene plasmid #81230 | pBS-mitfa | addgene partial sequence | sequence record 156807 | pUC-3 5'-GCCATTCGCCATTCAGGCTGCGCAACTGTT-3'
GGGCGATCGGTGCGGGCCTCTTCGCTATTACGCCAGCTGGCGAAAGGGGGATGTGCTGCAAGGCGATTAA
GTTGGGTAACGCCAGGGTTTTCCCAGTCACGACGTTGTAAAACGACGGCCAGTGAATTGTAATACGACTC
ACTATAGGGCGAATTGGGTACCGGGCCCCCCCTCGAGTTTTTTTTTTTTTTTTTTATTCAAGCTCCTCTT
TATATCATCCGCGAGAATCCTTCAAAAATCAACTAATTGTTTACACGTTTTCATTCTTGACTAGACTCTG
ACATGATAAATGAAAAAATATATACACAAGCACACTAAATATTCTGAAATACAAGATTAATACTTTACGA
AATTGCGCTCTTCATGATCTGGATGTAACACTGGTACTTACAAGACACACACACACACAAATCTAATTGT
CTAACTTTGGTTCATGAAATTTAGTTGGCATTGCTAACAGCCATTGTCATGTTCGTCCATACTGCTGCTG
CCGCTACTGTTGGAAGGTACTGGGGATCCGGAGGACAACAGCGGGTCGCTGCTGCCCACCGGAGACAGGG
TGTTGTCCATAAGCATGTCCTCCAGCTTGGTGGAGGCCTTGTTTGGGCTGTCGTAGACCCCCGGCTCGCC
GTCCTCCGTGGGACTGTCATTGTAGCTGATGGTGCCGTTGTTGAGGTCCAGAGTGGTAGGACGGGACATG
TCAGGACTGGGAAGGTGTGGGTACAAATTGGATGTGCAGTCCCCCATCCCAGGCTCTTGTTTTATTGCTC
GAGCCACTAACTCAGCGGAATAAAGGCTGGAAGAAGCTACAACGGTGAGTCCATGAGCACGGGCTTGCAT
TTCAAGTTCCTGAATACGGAGCAGGAGATGTCTGTTTGCGTGTTCTAGTCTCTTCTGTCTGTTTTCCAGC
TCTTTTGCTTTCTGCTGCTCTTTCTGCAATTTCCTAATGTAATCCACTGATGCTTTCAGGATGGTGCCTT
TATTCCACCTCATGTC
